>Addgene plasmid #81112 | GTT-ir | depositor full sequence | sequence record 154348 | GTT-tdiRFP
GCGACACGGAAATGTTGAATACTCATACTCTTCCTTTTTCAATATTATTGAAGCATTTATCAGGGTTATT
GTCTCATGAGCGGATACATATTTGAAGTATCGTTCGAATTAATTAAAATTAACCCTCACTAAAGGGGCAT
GCAACAAAAGCTGGGTACGGTACCGGGCCCCCCCTCGAGGTCGACGGTATCGATAAGCTTCTCAAGAACT
GGCGGCCGCTCTAGAACTAGTGGATCCTCTAGAACTAATGGCAGAGGGAAGCGTTGCCCGTCAACCCGAC
CTATTAACTTGCGATGATGAACCTATCCATATCCCCGGAGCAATTCAACCTCACGGTCTATTGTTAGCCC
TTGCTGCCGATATGACAATCGTTGCAGGTTCAGATAACCTACCGGAATTGACCGGGTTAGCCATTGGAGC
CTTGATCGGCCGTTCAGCCGCAGATGTGTTCGATTCAGAAACACATAATAGACTGACCATCGCCTTGGCT
GAACCAGGGGCCGCTGTTGGCGCTCCCATTACAGTTGGCTTCACGATGAGAAAGGATGCTGGTTTTATTG
GATCATGGCATCGTCATGATCAACTTATTTTCTTGGAATTGGAACCTCCTCAAAGGGATGTTGCTGAACC
TCAGGCTTTCTTTCGTCGTACTAATAGCGCTATTCGTAGACTTCAGGCTGCTGAAACATTGGAGAGCGCT
TGCGCAGCAGCAGCTCAAGAAGTTAGAAAGATTACCGGTTTTGACAGAGTAATGATATATAGATTTGCGT
CCGATTTCTCTGGTGAAGTTATTGCGGAAGATAGATGTGCCGAGGTAGAGTCAAAGTTGGGGTTACATTA
TCCTGCTTCAACGGTTCCAGCACAAGCAAGGCGTCTGTACACAATAAACCCCGTAAGAATAATTCCAGAC
ATCAACTACAGACCTGTCCCAGTAACTCCTGATCTGAACCCTGTGACTGGTAGACCTATAGATTTATCTT
TTGCAATTTTGAGATCAGTGTCACCGGTTCACTTGGAGTTCATGAGAAATATTGGTATGCACGGAACCAT
GTCCATTTCTATACTGAGGGGCGAAAGGTTGTGGGGGCTGATTGTTTGCCATCATAGGACACCATATTAT
GTGGACTTAGACGGTAGGCAGGCGTGCGAGCTGGTCGCCCAAGTTTTGGCTTGGCAGATTGGTGTCATGG
AAGAGAAGGAGGGCCACGGCACCGGCAGCACCGGCAGCGGCAGCAGCGGCAGAAGCGGCACCGCCAGCAG
CGAGGACAACAACATGGCCAGAATGCTAGAACTAATGGCCGAAGGTAGCGTTGCACGTCAACCCGATCTA
CTAACATGCGATGATGAACCTATACATATTCCTGGGGCTATTCAACCTCATGGTTTGTTATTGGCATTGG
CAGCTGATATGACGATCGTTGCTGGAAGCGACAATTTGCCGGAGTTAACTGGACTAGCCATCGGTGCTCT
TATAGGTAGATCCGCTGCTGACGTTTTCGATTCAGAAACGCATAACAGGCTAACGATCGCTCTTGCTGAG
CCTGGTGCAGCCGTTGGAGCACCCATCACCGTTGGTTTTACTATGAGAAAGGATGCTGGTTTTATTGGTT
CCTGGCATAGACATGACCAATTAATATTCTTAGAATTGGAACCTCCCCAGAGGGATGTCGCGGAACCACA
AGCATTTTTTAGAAGAACAAATTCAGCGATTAGAAGATTACAAGCAGCTGAAACACTTGAATCAGCATGT
GCAGCAGCTGCACAGGAGGTAAGGAAGATTACGGGATTTGACAGAGTAATGATCTATAGATTTGCTAGTG
ACTTCAGTGGCGAAGTTATAGCTGAAGATAGATGTGCGGAGGTTGAGAGTAAACTGGGTTTACATTATCC
AGCTTCCACAGTTCCAGCGCAAGCAAGGAGATTATACACTATAAACCCAGTAAGGATCATCCCAGACATT
AACTACAGACCGGTCCCAGTAACTCCTGATTTAAACCCAGTAACCGGTAGACCTATTGACTTGTCTTTCG
CAATTTTAAGGTCTGTGTCCCCAGTCCATTTGGAGTTTATGAGAAATATAGGGATGCATGGGACGATGTC
AATTTCTATACTGCGTGGTGAGAGACTGTGGGGACTTATTGTTTGCCATCATAGAACTCCATATTATGTG
GATCTGGACGGTAGACAGGCGTGTGAACTTGTGGCCCAGGTGTTAGCTTGGCAGATCGGAGTTATGGAAG
AGAAGGAGGGCCACGGCACCGGCAGCACCGGCAGCGGCAGCAGCGGCAGAAGCGGCACCGCCAGCAGCGA
GGACAACAACATGGCCAGAATGCTAGCATTTTAACTCGAGGGCGCGCCACTTCTAAATAAGCGAATTTCT
TATGATTTATGATTTTTATTATTAAATAAGTTATAAAAAAAATAAGTGTATACAAATTTTAAAGTGACTC
TTAGGTTTTAAAACGAAAATTCTTATTCTTGAGTAACTCTTTCCTGTAGGTCAGGTTGCTTTCTCAGGTA
TAGTATGAGGTCGCTCTTATTGACCACACCTCTACCGGCAGATCCGCTAGGGATAACAGGGTAATATAGA
TCTGTTTAGCTTGCCTCGTCCCCGCCGGGTCACCCGGCGAGCGACATGGAGGCCCAGAATACCCTCCTTG
ACAGTCTTGACGTGCGCAGCTCAGGGGCATGATGTGACTGTCGCCCGTACATTTAGCCCATACATCCCCA
TGTATAATCATTTGCATCCATACATTTTGATGGCCGCACGGCGCGAAGCAAAAATTACGGCTCCTCGCCT
CAGACCTGCGAGCAGGGAAACGCTCCCCTCACAGACGCGTTGAATTGTCCCCACGCCGCGCCCCTGTAGA
GAAATATAAAAGGTTAGGATTTGCCACTGAGGTTCTTCTTTCATATACTTCCTTTTAAAATCTTGCTAGG
ATACAGTTCTCACATCACATCCGAACATAAACAACCATGAGTGTCATAAACTTTACCGGATCGAGTGGAC
CTCTCGTCAAGGTATGCGGGCTCCAGTCCACTGAAGCAGCGGAGTGTGCCCTAGACTCTGATGCCGATCT
CTTGGGCATTATCTGCGTCCCGAATAGGAAACGCACCATTGATCCTGTAATCGCGCGCAAGATTTCTTCG
CTCGTAAAGGCCTACAAGAACTCTTCAGGAACGCCGAAGTATTTAGTCGGTGTTTTTCGTAATCAGCCTA
AAGAGGACGTATTGGCACTCGTAAACGACTACGGCATAGATATAGTGCAGTTACATGGGGACGAGAGCTG
GCAGGAATATCAAGAGTTCCTGGGCTTGCCTGTCATTAAACGACTGGTTTTTCCGAAAGATTGTAATATC
CTTTTGTCAGCAGCGTCGCAGAAACCGCACTCATTCATACCGCTCTTCGACTCGGAAGCAGGCGGTACAG
GGGAACTACTGGACTGGAATAGTATAAGTGACTGGGTCGGACGGCAAGAGAGTCCGGAGTCCTTACATTT
TATGCTGGCCGGGGGTTTAACCCCCGAAAACGTGGGAGATGCCCTCCGATTAAATGGGGTTATCGGTGTC
GATGTATCAGGTGGGGTGGAGACGAATGGCGTGAAGGACTCAAATAAAATCGCTAATTTTGTGAAAAACG
CTAAGAAATGAGAATATTGATAAATTTAAATTTTGGAATGAGGGTTGTCCTTTCCTTTACAATAGAGGCA
TTTGAGTGAGTAGGTTTTATCACCTTCTTGCTCTTATTAAATCGCAGTTGTCTTTCCGGTATGTGCTTGA
CTGAGGAACAATATTTTATTCATGATACATTTCCATGCTACGCATATCGTCATCCACATGGAAGGTAATT
TTCTTCTGTGGCCTTTCATATAGTTGTGAATGGTAGAACAATCTTCATATAATAACTTCGTATAATGTAT
GCTATACGAAGTTATTAATACGACTCACTATAGGGCGAATTGGAGCTCCAATTCGGACGTCCCCTATAGT
GAGTCGTATTATTAATTAATTCGAAGGCCGCGTTGCTGGCGTTTTTCCATAGGCTCGGCCCCCCTGACGA
GCATCACAAAAATCGACGCTCAAGTCAGAGGTGGCGAAACCCGACAGGACTATAAAGATACCAGGCGTTT
CCCCCTGGAAGCTCCCTCGTGCGCTCTCCTGTTCCGACCCTGCCGCTTACCGGATACCTGTCCGCCTTTC
TCCCTTCGGGAAGCGTGGCGCTTTCTCATAGCTCACGCTGTAGGTATCTCAGTTCGGTGTAGGTCGTTCG
CTCCAAGCTGGGCTGTGTGCACGAACCCCCCGTTCAGCCCGACCGCTGCGCCTTATCCGGTAACTATCGT
CTTGAGTCCAACCCGGTAAGACACGACTTATCGCCACTGGCAGCAGCCACTGGTAACAGGATTAGCAGAG
CGAGGTATGTAGGCGGTGCTACAGAGTTCTTGAAGTGGTGGCCTAACTACGGCTACACTAGAAGAACAGT
ATTTGGTATCTGCGCTCTGCTGAAGCCAGTTACCTTCGGAAAAAGAGTTGGTAGCTCTTGATCCGGCAAA
CAAACCACCGCTGGTAGCGGTGGTTTTTTTGTTTGCAAGCAGCAGATTACGCGCAGAAAAAAAGGATCTC
AAGAAGATCCTTTGATCTTTTCTACGGGGTCTGACGCTCAGTGGAACGAAAACTCACGTTAAGGGATTTT
GGTCATGAGATTATCAAAAAGGATCTTCACCTAGATCCTTTTAAATTAAAAATGAAGTTTTAAATCAATC
TAAAGTATATATGAGTAAACTTGGTCTGACAGTTACCAATGCTTAATCAGTGAGGCACCTATCTCAGCGA
TCTGTCTATTTCGTTCATCCATAGTTGCCTGACTGCCCGTCGTGTAGATAACTACGATACGGGAGGGCTT
ACCATCTGGCCCCAGTGCTGCAATGATACCGCGAGACCCACGCTCACCGGCTCCAGATTTATCAGCAATA
AACCAGCCAGCCGGAAGGGCCGAGCGCAGAAGTGGTCCTGCAACTTTATCCGCCTCCATCCAGTCTATTA
ATTGTTGCCGGGAAGCTAGAGTAAGTAGTTCGCCAGTTAATAGTTTGCGCAACGTTGTTGCCATTGCTAC
AGGCATCGTGGTGTCACGCTCGTCGTTTGGTATGGCTTCATTCAGCTCCGGTTCCCAACGATCAAGGCGA
GTTACATGATCCCCCATGTTGTGAAAAAAAGCGGTTAGCTCCTTCGGTCCTCCGATCGTTGTCAGAAGTA
AGTTGGCCGCAGTGTTATCACTCATGGTTATGGCAGCACTGCATAATTCTCTTACTGTCATGCCATCCGT
AAGATGCTTTTCTGTGACTGGTGAGTACTCAACCAAGTCATTCTGAGAATAGTGTATGCGGCGACCGAGT
TGCTCTTGCCCGGCGTCAATACGGGATAATACCGCGCCACATAGCAGAACTTTAAAAGTGCTCATCATTG
GAAAACGTTCTTCGGGGCGAAAACTCTCAAGGATCTTACCGCTGTTGAGATCCAGTTCGATGTAACCCAC
TCGTGCACCCAACTGATCTTCAGCATCTTTTACTTTCACCAGCGTTTCTGGGTGAGCAAAAACAGGAAGG
CAAAATGCCGCAAAAAAGGGAATAAGG
Features (pLannotate 1.2.2; 16 found; start..end, strand, type, name):
     27..90      -  promoter       AmpR promoter: bla
    117..135     +  promoter       T3 promoter: promoter for bacteriophage T3 RNA polymerase
    159..200     -  misc_feature   MCS (fragment): pBluescript multiple cloning site
    210..237     +  misc_feature   MCS (fragment): pBluescript multiple cloning site
    248..1195    +  CDS            iRFP713: iRFP713 is a basic (constitutively fluorescent) near ir fluorescent protein published in 2011, derived from Rhodopseudomonas palustris. It has low acid sensitivity. It requires the cofactor biliverdin for fluorescence.
   1208..1234    +  CDS            TDsmURFP (fragment): monomeric tandem dimer of a small ultra-red fluorescent protein derived from a cyanobacterial phycobiliprotein (Rodriguez et al., 2016)
   1295..2242    +  CDS            iRFP713: iRFP713 is a basic (constitutively fluorescent) near ir fluorescent protein published in 2011, derived from Rhodopseudomonas palustris. It has low acid sensitivity. It requires the cofactor biliverdin for fluorescence.
   2255..2281    +  CDS            TDsmURFP (fragment): monomeric tandem dimer of a small ultra-red fluorescent protein derived from a cyanobacterial phycobiliprotein (Rodriguez et al., 2016)
   2371..2558    +  terminator     ADH1 terminator: S. cerevisiae ADH1; transcription terminator for the S. cerevisiae alcohol dehydrogenase 1 (ADH1) gene
   2633..2976    +  promoter       TEF promoter: Ashbya gossypii TEF promoter
   2977..3648    +  CDS            TRP1: TRPF_YEAST - Experimental evidence at protein level: Swiss-Prot protein existence level 1. From Saccharomyces cerevisiae (strain ATCC 204508 / S288c) (Baker's yeast).
   3902..3935    -  protein_bind   loxP: Cre-mediated recombination occurs in the 8-bp core sequence (GCATACAT). Cre recombinase
   3936..3954    +  promoter       T7 promoter: promoter for bacteriophage T7 RNA polymerase
   3983..4001    -  promoter       T7 promoter: promoter for bacteriophage T7 RNA polymerase
   4034..4622    -  rep_origin     ori: high-copy-number ColE1/pMB1/pBR322/pUC origin of replication
   4793..26      -  CDS            AmpR (across the origin): β-lactamase; bla; confers resistance to ampicillin, carbenicillin, and related antibiotics
