[The description below was written by a language model from this plasmid's Addgene catalogue record and pLannotate feature annotations shown in this document.]
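Description:
GTT-ir is a budding-yeast gene tagging plasmid of 5,627 bp, derived from the single integration vector pSIVt. It is designed to fuse a tandem dimer infrared fluorescent protein (tdiRFP) to the C terminus of endogenous proteins. It is propagated in E. coli as a high-copy plasmid through a ColE1/pUC-type origin, with selection by the ampicillin resistance gene (bla) and its promoter. The feature table shows no yeast replication origin or centromere. This fits its role as a template or donor for chromosomal tagging rather than as an episomal expression vector.

The roughly 2.1 kb insert was cloned between SpeI and XhoI, downstream of pBluescript-type polylinker fragments and a T3 promoter that serves as a sequencing primer site. It consists of two consecutive copies of the iRFP713 coding sequence, a near-infrared fluorescent protein derived from Rhodopseudomonas palustris that needs biliverdin as a cofactor. Each copy is followed by a short stretch that the annotation software matched to a TDsmURFP fragment, which probably reflects linker-like sequence rather than a functional domain. No promoter precedes the tdiRFP reading frame, since expression is meant to come from the tagged gene's own promoter. The S. cerevisiae ADH1 terminator ends the fusion transcript.

Downstream lies the selection cassette, in which the Ashbya gossypii TEF promoter drives the TRP1 marker for tryptophan prototrophy selection in trp1 strains. The record lists the vector as Cre/Lox. However, the table annotates only one loxP site, after TRP1, so a second site that would allow marker excision cannot be confirmed from these annotations. Two T7 promoter sequences flank this region next to the bacterial backbone.
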