Addgene plasmid #81112: GTT-ir
Purpose: Gene Tagging vector TRP/iRFP - Plasmid for tandem infrared RFP (tdiRFP) labeling of endogenous proteins with a TRP selection marker, originating from pSIVt (ID:81092)
Depositing lab: Serge Pelet. Depositing organization: Universite de Lausanne (UNIL). Publication: New families of single integration vectors and gene tagging plasmids for genetic manipulations in budding yeast. Wosika V, Durandau E, Varidel C, Aymoz D, Schmitt M, Pelet S. Mol Genet Genomics. 2016 Dec;291(6):2231-2240. Epub 2016 Sep 16. 10.1007/s00438-016-1249-1 PubMed 27637489.
Backbone
  Vector backbone: SIVt
  Total vector size (bp): 5627
  Vector type: Yeast Expression, Cre/Lox
  Selectable markers: TRP1
Growth in bacteria
  Bacterial resistance: Ampicillin, 100 μg/mL
  Growth temperature: 37°C
  Growth strain: DH5alpha
  Copy number: High Copy
Gene/Insert
  Gene/Insert name: tdiRFP (alt name: tandem dimer infrared RFP)
  Insert size (bp): 2120
  Tag / fusion protein: tdiRFP (C terminal on backbone)
  Cloning method: Restriction Enzyme; 5′ cloning site SpeI (unknown if destroyed); 3′ cloning site XhoI (unknown if destroyed)
  Sequencing primers: 5′ T3
Terms and licenses: Academic/Nonprofit Terms; Industry Terms: Not Available to Industry
How to cite: GTT-ir was a gift from Serge Pelet (Addgene plasmid # 81112 ; http://n2t.net/addgene:81112 ; RRID:Addgene_81112)
