>Addgene plasmid #81112 | GTT-ir | depositor partial sequence | sequence record 154349 | forward tagging primer
GCGGCCGCTCTAGAACTA
