>Addgene plasmid #81112 | GTT-ir | depositor partial sequence | sequence record 154350 | reverse tagging primer
CGTTGCTGGCGTTTTTCCAT
