>Addgene plasmid #81112 | GTT-ir | depositor partial sequence | sequence record 154351 | iRFP 1
GCAGAGGGAAGCGTTGCCCGTCAACCCGACCTATTAACTTGCGATGATGAACCTATCCATATCCCCGGAG
CAATTCAACCTCACGGTCTATTGTTAGCCCTTGCTGCCGATATGACAATCGTTGCAGGTTCAGATAACCT
ACCGGAATTGACCGGGTTAGCCATTGGAGCCTTGATCGGCCGTTCAGCCGCAGATGTGTTCGATTCAGAA
ACACATAATAGACTGACCATCGCCTTGGCTGAACCAGGGGCCGCTGTTGGCGCTCCCATTACAGTTGGCT
TCACGATGAGAAAGGATGCTGGTTTTATTGGATCATGGCATCGTCATGATCAACTTATTTTCTTGGAATT
GGAACCTCCTCAAAGGGATGTTGCTGAACCTCAGGCTTTCTTTCGTCGTACTAATAGCGCTATTCGTAGA
CTTCAGGCTGCTGAAACATTGGAGAGCGCTTGCGCAGCAGCAGCTCAAGAAGTTAGAAAGATTACCGGTT
TTGACAGAGTAATGATATATAGATTTGCGTCCGATTTCTCTGGTGAAGTTATTGCGGAAGATAGATGTGC
CGAGGTAGAGTCAAAGTTGGGGTTACATTATCCTGCTTCAACGGTTCCAGCACAAGCAAGGCGTCTGTAC
ACAATAAACCCCGTAAGAATAATTCCAGACATCAACTACAGACCTGTCCCAGTAACTCCTGATCTGAACC
CTGTGACTGGTAGACCTATAGATTTATCTTTTGCAATTTTGAGATCAGTGTCACCGGTTCACTTGGAGTT
CATGAGAAATATTGGTATGCACGGAACCATGTCCATTTCTATACTGAGGGGCGAAAGGTTGTGGGGGCTG
ATTGTTTGCCATCATAGGACACCATATTATGTGGACTTAGACGGTAGGCAGGCGTGCGAGCTGGTCGCCC
AAGTTTTGGCTTGGCAGATTGGTGTCATGGAAGAG
