>Addgene plasmid #81112 | GTT-ir | depositor partial sequence | sequence record 154352 | iRFP 2
GCCGAAGGTAGCGTTGCACGTCAACCCGATCTACTAACATGCGATGATGAACCTATACATATTCCTGGGG
CTATTCAACCTCATGGTTTGTTATTGGCATTGGCAGCTGATATGACGATCGTTGCTGGAAGCGACAATTT
GCCGGAGTTAACTGGACTAGCCATCGGTGCTCTTATAGGTAGATCCGCTGCTGACGTTTTCGATTCAGAA
ACGCATAACAGGCTAACGATCGCTCTTGCTGAGCCTGGTGCAGCCGTTGGAGCACCCATCACCGTTGGTT
TTACTATGAGAAAGGATGCTGGTTTTATTGGTTCCTGGCATAGACATGACCAATTAATATTCTTAGAATT
GGAACCTCCCCAGAGGGATGTCGCGGAACCACAAGCATTTTTTAGAAGAACAAATTCAGCGATTAGAAGA
TTACAAGCAGCTGAAACACTTGAATCAGCATGTGCAGCAGCTGCACAGGAGGTAAGGAAGATTACGGGAT
TTGACAGAGTAATGATCTATAGATTTGCTAGTGACTTCAGTGGCGAAGTTATAGCTGAAGATAGATGTGC
GGAGGTTGAGAGTAAACTGGGTTTACATTATCCAGCTTCCACAGTTCCAGCGCAAGCAAGGAGATTATAC
ACTATAAACCCAGTAAGGATCATCCCAGACATTAACTACAGACCGGTCCCAGTAACTCCTGATTTAAACC
CAGTAACCGGTAGACCTATTGACTTGTCTTTCGCAATTTTAAGGTCTGTGTCCCCAGTCCATTTGGAGTT
TATGAGAAATATAGGGATGCATGGGACGATGTCAATTTCTATACTGCGTGGTGAGAGACTGTGGGGACTT
ATTGTTTGCCATCATAGAACTCCATATTATGTGGATCTGGACGGTAGACAGGCGTGTGAACTTGTGGCCC
AGGTGTTAGCTTGGCAGATCGGAGTTATGGAAGAG
