>Addgene plasmid #81112 | GTT-ir | addgene partial sequence | sequence record 164601 | AmpSeq-F 5'-ctcatgagcggatacatatttgaa-3'
AACCCTCACTAAAGGGGCATGCAACAAAAGCTGGGTACGGTACCGGGCCCCCCCTCGAGGTCGACGGTAT
CGATAAGCTTCTCAAGAACTGGCGGCCGCTCTAGAACTAGTGGATCCTCTAGAACTAATGGCAGAGGGAA
GCGTTGCCCGTCAACCCGACCTATTAACTTGCGATGATGAACCTATCCATATCCCCGGAGCAATTCAACC
TCACGGTCTATTGTTAGCCCTTGCTGCCGATATGACAATCGTTGCAGGTTCAGATAACCTACCGGAATTG
ACCGGGTTAGCCATTGGAGCCTTGATCGGCCGTTCAGCCGCAGATGTGTTCGATTCAGAAACACATAATA
GACTGACCATCGCCTTGGCTGAACCAGGGGCCGCTGTTGGCGCTCCCATTACAGTTGGCTTCACGATGAG
AAAGGATGCTGGTTTTATTGGATCATGGCATCGTCATGATCAACTTATTTTCTTGGAATTGGAACCTCCT
CAAAGGGATGTTGCTGAACCTCAGGCTTTCTTTCGTCGTACTAATAGCGCTATTCGTAGACTTCAGGCTG
CTGAAACATTGGAGAGCGCTTGCGCAGCAGCAGCTCAAGAAGTTAGAAAGATTACCGGTTTTGACAGAGT
AATGATATATAGATTTGCGTCCGATTTCTCTGGTGAAGTTATTGCGGAAGATAGATGTGCCGAGGTAGAG
TCAAAGTTGGGGTTACATTATCCTGCTTCAACGGTTCCAGCACAAGCAAGGCGTCTGTACACAATAAACC
CCGTAAGAATAATTCCAGACATCAACTACAGACCTGTCCCAGTAACTCCTGATCTGAACCCTGTGACTGG
TAGACCTATAGATTTATCTTTTGCAATTTTGAGATCAGTGTCACCGGTTCACTTGGAGTTCATGAGAAAT
ATTGGTATGCACGG
