>Addgene plasmid #81112 | GTT-ir | addgene partial sequence | sequence record 164603 | Tef-promoter-F 5'-GGATACAGTTCTCACATCAC-3'
AAACTTTACCGGATCGAGTGGACCTCTCGTCAAGGTATGCGGGCTCCAGTCCACTGAAGCAGCGGAGTGT
GCCCTAGACTCTGATGCCGATCTCTTGGGCATTATCTGCGTCCCGAATAGGAAACGCACCATTGATCCTG
TAATCGCGCGCAAGATTTCTTCGCTCGTAAAGGCCTACAAGAACTCTTCAGGAACGCCGAAGTATTTAGT
CGGTGTTTTTCGTAATCAGCCTAAAGAGGACGTATTGGCACTCGTAAACGACTACGGCATAGATATAGTG
CAGTTACATGGGGACGAGAGCTGGCAGGAATATCAAGAGTTCCTGGGCTTGCCTGTCATTAAACGACTGG
TTTTTCCGAAAGATTGTAATATCCTTTTGTCAGCAGCGTCGCAGAAACCGCACTCATTCATACCGCTCTT
CGACTCGGAAGCAGGCGGTACAGGGGAACTACTGGACTGGAATAGTATAAGTGACTGGGTCGGACGGCAA
GAGAGTCCGGAGTCCTTACATTTTATGCTGGCCGGGGGTTTAACCCCCGAAAACGTGGGAGATGCCCTCC
GATTAAATGGGGTTATCGGTGTCGATGTATCAGGTGGGGTGGAGACGAATGGCGTGAAGGACTCAAATAA
AATCGCTAATTTTGTGAAAAACGCTAAGAAATGAGAATATTGATAAATTTAAATTTTGGAATGAGGGTTG
TCCTTTCCTTTACAATAGAGGCATTTGAGTGAGTAGGTTTTATCACCTTCTTGCTCTTATTAAATCGCAG
TTGTCTTTCCGGTATGTGCTTGACTGAGGAACAATATTTTATTCATGATACATTTCCATGCTACGCATAT
CGTCATCCACATGGAAGGTAATTTTCTTCTGTGGCCTTTCATATAGTTGTGAATGGTAGAACAATCTTCA
TATAATAACTTCGTATAATGTATGCTATACGAAGTTATTAATACGACTCACTATAGGGCGAATTGGA
